>Addgene plasmid #174176 | PGKp-GFP-TAZ | addgene full sequence | sequence record 340288 | Addgene NGS Result
TTATTAGGAAGGCAACAGACGGGTCTGACATGGATTGGACGAACCACTGAATTGCCGCATTGCAGAGATA
TTGTATTTAAGTGCCTAGCTCGATACATAAACGGGTCTCTCTGGTTAGACCAGATCTGAGCCTGGGAGCT
CTCTGGCTAACTAGGGAACCCACTGCTTAAGCCTCAATAAAGCTTGCCTTGAGTGCTTCAAGTAGTGTGT
GCCCGTCTGTTGTGTGACTCTGGTAACTAGAGATCCCTCAGACCCTTTTAGTCAGTGTGGAAAATCTCTA
GCAGTGGCGCCCGAACAGGGACTTGAAAGCGAAAGGGAAACCAGAGGAGCTCTCTCGACGCAGGACTCGG
CTTGCTGAAGCGCGCACGGCAAGAGGCGAGGGGCGGCGACTGGTGAGTACGCCAAAAATTTTGACTAGCG
GAGGCTAGAAGGAGAGAGATGGGTGCGAGAGCGTCAGTATTAAGCGGGGGAGAATTAGATCGCGATGGGA
AAAAATTCGGTTAAGGCCAGGGGGAAAGAAAAAATATAAATTAAAACATATAGTATGGGCAAGCAGGGAG
CTAGAACGATTCGCAGTTAATCCTGGCCTGTTAGAAACATCAGAAGGCTGTAGACAAATACTGGGACAGC
TACAACCATCCCTTCAGACAGGATCAGAAGAACTTAGATCATTATATAATACAGTAGCAACCCTCTATTG
TGTGCATCAAAGGATAGAGATAAAAGACACCAAGGAAGCTTTAGACAAGATAGAGGAAGAGCAAAACAAA
AGTAAGACCACCGCACAGCAAGCGGCCGCTGATCTTCAGACCTGGAGGAGGAGATATGAGGGACAATTGG
AGAAGTGAATTATATAAATATAAAGTAGTAAAAATTGAACCATTAGGAGTAGCACCCACCAAGGCAAAGA
GAAGAGTGGTGCAGAGAGAAAAAAGAGCAGTGGGAATAGGAGCTTTGTTCCTTGGGTTCTTGGGAGCAGC
AGGAAGCACTATGGGCGCAGCGTCAATGACGCTGACGGTACAGGCCAGACAATTATTGTCTGGTATAGTG
CAGCAGCAGAACAATTTGCTGAGGGCTATTGAGGCGCAACAGCATCTGTTGCAACTCACAGTCTGGGGCA
TCAAGCAGCTCCAGGCAAGAATCCTGGCTGTGGAAAGATACCTAAAGGATCAACAGCTCCTGGGGATTTG
GGGTTGCTCTGGAAAACTCATTTGCACCACTGCTGTGCCTTGGAATGCTAGTTGGAGTAATAAATCTCTG
GAACAGATTTGGAATCACACGACCTGGATGGAGTGGGACAGAGAAATTAACAATTACACAAGCTTAATAC
ACTCCTTAATTGAAGAATCGCAAAACCAGCAAGAAAAGAATGAACAAGAATTATTGGAATTAGATAAATG
GGCAAGTTTGTGGAATTGGTTTAACATAACAAATTGGCTGTGGTATATAAAATTATTCATAATGATAGTA
GGAGGCTTGGTAGGTTTAAGAATAGTTTTTGCTGTACTTTCTATAGTGAATAGAGTTAGGCAGGGATATT
CACCATTATCGTTTCAGACCCACCTCCCAACCCCGAGGGGACAATTCTCGACCTCGAGACAAATGGCAGT
ATTCATCCACAATTTTAAAAGAAAAGGGGGGATTGGGGGGTACAGTGCAGGGGAAAGAATAGTAGACATA
ATAGCAACAGACATACAAACTAAAGAATTACAAAAACAAATTACAAAAATTCAAAATTTTCGGGTTTATT
ACAGGGACAGCAGAGATCCACTTTGGCCGCGGCTCGAGGGGGTTGGGGTTGCGCCTTTTCCAAGGCAGCC
CTGGGTTTGCGCAGGGACGCGGCTGCTCTGGGCGTGGTTCCGGGAAACGCAGCGGCGCCGACCCTGGGTC
TCGCACATTCTTCACGTCCGTTCGCAGCGTCACCCGGATCTTCGCCGCTACCCTTGTGGGCCCCCCGGCG
ACGCTTCCTGCTCCGCCCCTAAGTCGGGAAGGTTCCTTGCGGTTCGCGGCGTGCCGGACGTGACAAACGG
AAGCCGCACGTCTCACTAGTACCCTCGCAGACGGACAGCGCCAGGGAGCAATGGCAGCGCGCCGACCGCG
ATGGGCTGTGGCCAATAGCGGCTGCTCAGCAGGGCGCGCCGAGAGCAGCGGCCGGGAAGGGGCGGTGCGG
GAGGCGGGGTGTGGGGCGGTAGTGTGGGCCCTGTTCCTGCCCGCGCGGTGTTCCGCATTCTGCAAGCCTC
CGGAGCGCACGTCGGCAGTCGGCTCCCTCGTTGACCGAATCACCGACCTCTCTCCCCAGGGGGATCCACC
GGAGCATGGAACAAAAACTCATCTCAGAAGAGGATCTGACCGGTAATCCGGCCTCGGCGCCCCCTCCGCT
CCCGCCGCCTGGGCAGCAAGTGATCCACGTCACGCAGGACCTAGACACAGACCTCGAAGCCCTCTTCAAC
TCTGTCATGAATCCGAAGCCTAGCTCGTGGCGGAAGAAGATCCTGCCGGAGTCTTTCTTTAAGGAGCCTG
ATTCGGGCTCGCACTCGCGCCAGTCCAGCACCGACTCGTCGGGCGGCCACCCGGGGCCTCGACTGGCTGG
GGGTGCCCAGCATGTCCGCTCGCACTCGTCGCCCGCGTCCCTGCAGCTGGGCACCGGCGCGGGTGCTGCG
GGTAGCCCCGCGCAGCAGCACGCGCACCTCCGCCAGCAGTCCTACGACGTGACCGACGAGCTGCCACTGC
CCCCGGGCTGGGAGATGACCTTCACGGCCACTGGCCAGAGGTACTTCCTCAATCACATAGAAAAAATCAC
CACATGGCAAGACCCTAGGAAGGCGATGAATCAGCCTCTGAATCATATGAACCTCCACCCTGCCGTCAGT
TCCACACCAGTGCCTCAGAGGTCCATGGCAGTATCCCAGCCAAATCTCGTGATGAATCACCAACACCAGC
AGCAGATGGCCCCCAGTACCCTGAGCCAGCAGAACCACCCCACTCAGAACCCACCCGCAGGGCTCATGAG
TATGCCCAATGCGCTGACCACTCAGCAGCAGCAGCAGCAGAAACTGCGGCTTCAGAGAATCCAGATGGAG
AGAGAAAGGATTCGAATGCGCCAAGAGGAGCTCATGAGGCAGGAAGCTGCCCTCTGTCGACAGCTCCCCA
TGGAAGCTGAGACTCTTGCCCCAGTTCAGGCTGCTGTCAACCCACCCACGATGACCCCAGACATGAGATC
CATCACTAATAATAGCTCAGATCCTTTCCTCAATGGAGGGCCATATCATTCGAGGGAGCAGAGCACTGAC
AGTGGCCTGGGGTTAGGGTGCTACAGTGTCCCCACAACTCCGGAGGACTTCCTCAGCAATGTGGATGAGA
TGGATACAGGAGAAAACGCAGGACAAACACCCATGAACATCAATCCCCAACAGACCCGTTTCCCTGATTT
CCTTGACTGTCTTCCAGGAACAAACGTTGACTTAGGAACTTTGGAATCTGAAGACCTGATCCCCCTCTTC
AATGATGTAGAGTCTGCTCTGAACAAAAGTGAGCCCTTTCTAACCTGGCTGTAAGAATTCCGCCCCCCCC
CCTCTCCCTCCCCCCCCCCTAACGTTACTGGCCGAAGCCGCTTGGAATAAGGCCGGTGTGCGTTTGTCTA
TATGTTATTTTCCACCATATTGCCGTCTTTTGGCAATGTGAGGGCCCGGAAACCTGGCCCTGTCTTCTTG
ACGAGCATTCCTAGGGGTCTTTCCCCTCTCGCCAAAGGAATGCAAGGTCTGTTGAATGTCGTGAAGGAAG
CAGTTCCTCTGGAAGCTTCTTGAAGACAAACAACGTCTGTAGCGACCCTTTGCAGGCAGCGGAACCCCCC
ACCTGGCGACAGGTGCCTCTGCGGCCAAAAGCCACGTGTATAAGATACACCTGCAAAGGCGGCACAACCC
CAGTGCCACGTTGTGAGTTGGATAGTTGTGGAAAGAGTCAAATGGCTCTCCTCAAGCGTATTCAACAAGG
GGCTGAAGGATGCCCAGAAGGTACCCCATTGTATGGGATCTGATCTGGGGCCTCGGTGCACATGCTTTAC
ATGTGTTTAGTCGAGGTTAAAAAAACGTCTAGGCCCCCCGAACCACGGGGACGTGGTTTTCCTTTGAAAA
ACACGATGATAATATGGCCACAACCATGGTGAGCAAGGGCGAGGAGCTGTTCACCGGGGTGGTGCCCATC
CTGGTCGAGCTGGACGGCGACGTAAACGGCCACAAGTTCAGCGTGTCCGGCGAGGGCGAGGGCGATGCCA
CCTACGGCAAGCTGACCCTGAAGTTCATCTGCACCACCGGCAAGCTGCCCGTGCCCTGGCCCACCCTCGT
GACCACCCTGACCTACGGCGTGCAGTGCTTCAGCCGCTACCCCGACCACATGAAGCAGCACGACTTCTTC
AAGTCCGCCATGCCCGAAGGCTACGTCCAGGAGCGCACCATCTTCTTCAAGGACGACGGCAACTACAAGA
CCCGCGCCGAGGTGAAGTTCGAGGGCGACACCCTGGTGAACCGCATCGAGCTGAAGGGCATCGACTTCAA
GGAGGACGGCAACATCCTGGGGCACAAGCTGGAGTACAACTACAACAGCCACAACGTCTATATCATGGCC
GACAAGCAGAAGAACGGCATCAAGGTGAACTTCAAGATCCGCCACAACATCGAGGACGGCAGCGTGCAGC
TCGCCGACCACTACCAGCAGAACACCCCCATCGGCGACGGCCCCGTGCTGCTGCCCGACAACCACTACCT
GAGCACCCAGTCCGCCCTGAGCAAAGACCCCAACGAGAAGCGCGATCACATGGTCCTGCTGGAGTTCGTG
ACCGCCGCCGGGATCACTCTCGGCATGGACGAGCTGTACAAGGGCAGCGGAGAGGGCAGAGGAAGTCTGC
TAACATGCGGTGACGTCGAGGAGAATCCTGGACCCATGACCGAGTACAAGCCCACGGTGCGCCTCGCCAC
CCGCGACGACGTCCCCAGGGCCGTACGCACCCTCGCCGCCGCGTTCGCCGACTACCCCGCCACGCGCCAC
ACCGTCGATCCGGACCGCCACATCGAGCGGGTCACCGAGCTGCAAGAACTCTTCCTCACGCGCGTCGGGC
TCGACATCGGCAAGGTGTGGGTCGCGGACGACGGCGCCGCGGTGGCGGTCTGGACCACGCCGGAGAGCGT
CGAAGCGGGGGCGGTGTTCGCCGAGATCGGCCCGCGCATGGCCGAGTTGAGCGGTTCCCGGCTGGCCGCG
CAGCAACAGATGGAAGGCCTCCTGGCGCCGCACCGGCCCAAGGAGCCCGCGTGGTTCCTGGCCACCGTCG
GCGTCTCGCCCGACCACCAGGGCAAGGGTCTGGGCAGCGCCGTCGTGCTCCCCGGAGTGGAGGCGGCCGA
GCGCGCCGGGGTGCCCGCCTTCCTGGAGACCTCCGCGCCCCGCAACCTCCCCTTCTACGAGCGGCTCGGC
TTCACCGTCACCGCCGACGTCGAGGTGCCCGAAGGACCGCGCACCTGGTGCATGACCCGCAAGCCCGGTG
CCTGACGCCCGCCCCACGACCCGCAGCGCCCGACCGAAAGGAGCGCACGACCCCATGCATCGGTACCTTT
AAGACCAATGACTTACAAGGCAGCTGTAGATCTTAGCCACTTTTTAAAAGAAAAGGGGGGACTGGAAGGG
CTAATTCACTCCCAACGAAGACAAGATCTGCTTTTTGCTTGTACTGGGTCTCTCTGGTTAGACCAGATCT
GAGCCTGGGAGCTCTCTGGCTAACTAGGGAACCCACTGCTTAAGCCTCAATAAAGCTTGCCTTGAGTGCT
TCAAGTAGTGTGTGCCCGTCTGTTGTGTGACTCTGGTAACTAGAGATCCCTCAGACCCTTTTAGTCAGTG
TGGAAAATCTCTAGCAGTAGTAGTTCATGTCATCTTATTATTCAGTATTTATAACTTGCAAAGAAATGAA
TATCAGAGAGTGAGAGGAACTTGTTTATTGCAGCTTATAATGGTTACAAATAAAGCAATAGCATCACAAA
TTTCACAAATAAAGCATTTTTTTCACTGCATTCTAGTTGTGGTTTGTCCAAACTCATCAATGTATCTTAT
CATGTCTGGCTCTAGCTATCCCGCCCCTAACTCCGCCCATCCCGCCCCTAACTCCGCCCAGTTCCGCCCA
TTCTCCGCCCCATGGCTGACTAATTTTTTTTATTTATGCAGAGGCCGAGGCCGCCTCGGCCTCTGAGCTA
TTCCAGAAGTAGTGAGGAGGCTTTTTTGGAGGCCTAGGGACGTACCCAATTCGCCCTATAGTGAGTCGTA
TTACGCGCGCTCACTGGCCGTCGTTTTACAACGTCGTGACTGGGAAAACCCTGGCGTTACCCAACTTAAT
CGCCTTGCAGCACATCCCCCTTTCGCCAGCTGGCGTAATAGCGAAGAGGCCCGCACCGATCGCCCTTCCC
AACAGTTGCGCAGCCTGAATGGCGAATGGG
[124 nt withheld, positions 6471-6594]
C
[91 nt withheld, positions 6596-6686]
A
[49 nt withheld, positions 6688-6736]
CCTTTGACGTTGGAGTCCACGTTCTTT
[37 nt withheld, positions 6764-6800]
ACCCTATCTCGGTCTATTCTTTTGATTTATAAGGGATTTTGCCGATTTCGGCCTATTGGTTAAAAAATGA
GCTGATTTAACAAAAATTTAACGCGAATTTTAACAAAATATTAACGCTTACAATTTAGGTGGCACTTTTC
GGGGAAATGTGCGCGGAACCCCTATTTGTTTATTTTTCTAAATACATTCAAATATGTATCCGCTCATGAG
ACAATAACCCTGATAAATGCTTCAATAATATTGAAAAAGGAAGAGTATGAGTATTCAACATTTCCGTGTC
GCCCTTATTCCCTTTTTTGCGGCATTTTGCCTTCCTGTTTTTGCTCACCCAGAAACGCTGGTGAAAGTAA
AAGATGCTGAAGATCAGTTGGGTGCACGAGTGGGTTACATCGAACTGGATCTCAACAGCGGTAAGATCCT
TGAGAGTTTTCGCCCCGAAGAACGTTTTCCAATGATGAGCACTTTTAAAGTTCTGCTATGTGGCGCGGTA
TTATCCCGTATTGACGCCGGGCAAGAGCAACTCGGTCGCCGCATACACTATTCTCAGAATGACTTGGTTG
AGTACTCACCAGTCACAGAAAAGCATCTTACGGATGGCATGACAGTAAGAGAATTATGCAGTGCTGCCAT
AACCATGAGTGATAACACTGCGGCCAACTTACTTCTGACAACGATCGGAGGACCGAAGGAGCTAACCGCT
TTTTTGCACAACATGGGGGATCATGTAACTCGCCTTGATCGTTGGGAACCGGAGCTGAATGAAGCCATAC
CAAACGACGAGCGTGACACCACGATGCCTGTAGCAATGGCAACAACGTTGCGCAAACTATTAACTGGCGA
ACTACTTACTCTAGCTTCCCGGCAACAATTAATAGACTGGATGGAGGCGGATAAAGTTGCAGGACCACTT
CTGCGCTCGGCCCTTCCGGCTGGCTGGTTTATTGCTGATAAATCTGGAGCCGGTGAGCGTGGGTCTCGCG
GTATCATTGCAGCACTGGGGCCAGATGGTAAGCCCTCCCGTATCGTAGTTATCTACACGACGGGGAGTCA
GGCAACTATGGATGAACGAAATAGACAGATCGCTGAGATAGGTGCCTCACTGATTAAGCATTGGTAACTG
TCAGACCAAGTTTACTCATATATACTTTAGATTGATTTAAAACTTCATTTTTAATTTAAAAGGATCTAGG
TGAAGATCCTTTTTGATAATCTCATGACCAAAATCCCTTAACGTGAGTTTTCGTTCCACTGAGCGTCAGA
CCCCGTAGAAAAGATCAAAGGATCTTCTTGAGATCCTTTTTTTCTGCGCGTAATCTGCTGCTTGCAAACA
AAAAAACCACCGCTACCAGCGGTGGTTTGTTTGCCGGATCAAGAGCTACCAACTCTTTTTCCGAAGGTAA
CTGGCTTCAGCAGAGCGCAGATACCAAATACTGTTCTTCTAGTGTAGCCGTAGTTAGGCCACCACTTCAA
GAACTCTGTAGCACCGCCTACATACCTCGCTCTGCTAATCCTGTTACCAGTGGCTGCTGCCAGTGGCGAT
AAGTCGTGTCTTACCGGGTTGGACTCAAGACGATAGTTACCGGATAAGGCGCAGCGGTCGGGCTGAACGG
GGGGTTCGTGCACACAGCCCAGCTTGGAGCGAACGACCTACACCGAACTGAGATACCTACAGCGTGAGCT
ATGAGAAAGCGCCACGCTTCCCGAAGGGAGAAAGGCGGACAGGTATCCGGTAAGCGGCAGGGTCGGAACA
GGAGAGCGCACGAGGGAGCTTCCAGGGGGAAACGCCTGGTATCTTTATAGTCCTGTCGGGTTTCGCCACC
TCTGACTTGAGCGTCGATTTTTGTGATGCTCGTCAGGGGGGCGGAGCCTATGGAAAAACGCCAGCAACGC
GGCCTTTTTACGGTTCCTGGCCTTTTGCTGGCCTTTTGCTCACATGTTCTTTCCTGCGTTATCCCCTGAT
TCTGTGGATAACCGTATTACCGCCTTTGAGTGAGCTGATACCGCTCGCCGCAGCCGAACGACCGAGCGCA
GCGAGTCAGTGAGCGAGGAAGCGGAAGAGCGCCCAATACGCAAACCGCCTCTCCCCGCGCGTTGGCCGAT
TCATTAATGCAGCTGGCACGACAGGTTTCCCGACTGGAAAGCGGGCAGTGAGCGCAACGCAATTAATGTG
AGTTAGCTCACTCATTAGGCACCCCAGGCTTTACACTTTATGCTTCCGGCTCGTATGTTGTGTGGAATTG
TGAGCGGATAACAATTTCACACAGGAAACAGCTATGACCATGATTACGCCAAGCGCGCAATTAACCCTCA
CTAAAGGGAACAAAAGCTGGAGCTGCAAGCTTAATGTAGTCTTATGCAATACTCTTGTAGTCTTGCAACA
TGGTAACGATGAGTTAGCAACATGCCTTACAAGGAGAGAAAAAGCACCGTGCATGCCGATTGGTGGAAGT
AAGGTGGTACGATCGTGCC
Features (pLannotate 1.2.2; 27 found; start..end, strand, type, name):
    103..283     +  LTR            5' LTR (truncated): truncated 5' long terminal repeat (LTR) from HIV-1
    330..455     +  misc_feature   HIV-1 Ψ: packaging signal of human immunodeficiency virus type 1
    439..802     +  CDS            HIV-1 gag (fragment): gag protein from human immunodeficiency virus 1; gag
    948..1181    +  misc_feature   RRE: The Rev response element (RRE) of HIV-1 allows for Rev-dependent mRNA export from the nucleus to the cytoplasm.
   1558..1582    +  CDS            Rev (fragment): human immunodeficiency virus 1 (HIV-1) Rev protein; rev; enhances nuclear export of unspliced and incompletely spliced viral mRNAs
   1623..1740    +  misc_feature   cPPT/CTS: central polypurine tract and central termination sequence of HIV-1
   1789..2299    +  promoter       hPGK promoter: human phosphoglycerate kinase 1 promoter
   2355..3551    +  CDS            WWTR1: WWTR1_HUMAN - Also known as TAZ. Experimental evidence at protein level: Swiss-Prot protein existence level 1. Transcriptional coactivator which acts as a downstream regulatory target in the Hippo signaling pathway that plays a pivotal role in organ size control and tumor suppression by restricting proliferation and promoting apoptosis (PubMed:11118213, PubMed:18227151). The core of this pathway is composed of a kinase cascade wherein STK3/MST2 and STK4/MST1, in complex with its regulatory protein SAV1, phosphorylates and activates LATS1/2 in complex with its regulatory protein MOB1, which in
   3680..4142    +  misc_feature   IRES: internal ribosome entry site (IRES) of the encephalomyocarditis virus (EMCV)
   4156..4872    +  CDS            EGFP: EGFP is a basic (constitutively fluorescent) green fluorescent protein published in 1996, derived from Aequorea victoria. It is reported to be a rapidly-maturing weak dimer with moderate acid sensitivity.
   4936..5535    +  CDS            PuroR: puromycin N-acetyltransferase; pac from Streptomyces alboniger; confers resistance to puromycin
   5578..5661    +  CDS            nef (fragment): NEF_HV1Z2 - Experimental evidence at protein level: Swiss-Prot protein existence level 1. Extracellular Nef protein targets CD4(+) T-lymphocytes for apoptosis by interacting with CXCR4 surface receptors. From Human immunodeficiency virus type 1 group M subtype D (isolate Z2/CDC-Z34) (HIV-1).
   5663..5896    +  LTR            3' LTR (ΔU3): self-inactivating 3' long terminal repeat (LTR) from HIV-1
   5968..6089    +  polyA_signal   SV40 poly(A) signal: SV40 polyadenylation signal
   6129..6264    +  rep_origin     SV40 ori: SV40 origin of replication
   6285..6303    -  promoter       T7 promoter: promoter for bacteriophage T7 RNA polymerase
   6311..6466    +  CDS            lacZα (fragment): LacZα fragment of β-galactosidase; lacZ fragment
   6471..6899    +  rep_origin     f1 ori (sequence partly withheld): f1 bacteriophage origin of replication; arrow indicates direction of (+) strand synthesis
   6952..7056    +  promoter       AmpR promoter: bla
   7057..7917    +  CDS            AmpR: β-lactamase; bla; confers resistance to ampicillin, carbenicillin, and related antibiotics
   8088..8676    +  rep_origin     ori: high-copy-number ColE1/pMB1/pBR322/pUC origin of replication
   8859..8951    +  CDS            lacI (fragment): lac repressor; lacI; The lac repressor binds to the lac operator to inhibit transcription in E. coli. This inhibition can be relieved by adding lactose or isopropyl-β-D-thiogalactopyranoside (IPTG).
   8964..8985    +  protein_bind   CAP binding site: CAP binding activates transcription in the presence of cAMP. E. coli catabolite activator protein
   9000..9030    +  promoter       lac promoter: promoter for the E. coli lac operon
   9038..9054    +  protein_bind   lac operator: The lac repressor binds to the lac operator to inhibit transcription in E. coli. This inhibition can be relieved by adding lactose or isopropyl-β-D-thiogalactopyranoside (IPTG). lac repressor encoded by lacI
   9099..9117    +  promoter       T3 promoter: promoter for bacteriophage T3 RNA polymerase
   9145..102     +  promoter       RSV promoter (across the origin): Rous sarcoma virus enhancer/promoter
