[The description below was written by a language model from this plasmid's Addgene catalogue record and pLannotate feature annotations shown in this document.]
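Description:
PGKp-GFP-TAZ is a 9,269 bp HIV-1-based lentiviral vector for constitutive expression of human TAZ (WWTR1) in mammalian cells. It was built on a pLKO.1 backbone from which the U6-shRNA cassette was removed, and the original puromycin resistance gene was replaced with an IRES-GFP-T2A-puroR sequence. In bacteria it is maintained through a high-copy ColE1/pUC-type origin with ampicillin selection (AmpR). The backbone also carries an f1 ori, an SV40 ori and poly(A) signal, and leftover lac/T7/T3 cloning-vector elements.

The lentiviral transfer region has an RSV promoter fused to a truncated 5' LTR, which drives genomic RNA production in packaging cells. This is followed by the Ψ packaging signal with a gag fragment, the RRE for Rev-dependent nuclear export, and the cPPT/CTS. A self-inactivating ΔU3 3' LTR silences LTR promoter activity after integration, so the internal promoter controls expression.

That internal promoter is the human PGK promoter, which transcribes the TAZ coding sequence, cloned between BamHI and EcoRI. The catalogue lists an N-terminal Myc tag, although the feature table does not annotate it separately. Downstream, an EMCV IRES allows translation of EGFP and puromycin N-acetyltransferase from the same transcript. Per the catalogue, a T2A peptide in the gap between these two annotated coding sequences separates them into individual proteins. A single mRNA therefore yields TAZ, a fluorescent marker and a drug-resistance marker, so transduced cells can be tracked by GFP or selected with puromycin.

TAZ is a transcriptional coactivator regulated by the Hippo pathway. The vector is intended for stable TAZ overexpression, and the associated publication studies pro- and anti-cancer YAP/TEAD activity across cancer types.
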