Addgene plasmid #174176: PGKp-GFP-TAZ
Purpose: Lentiviral vector to constitutively express TAZ/WWTR1 under control of the human PGK promoter.
Depositing lab: Rod Bremner. Depositing organization: Sinai Health System. Publication: Binary pan-cancer classes with distinct vulnerabilities defined by pro- or anti-cancer YAP/TEAD activity. Pearson JD, Huang K, Pacal M, McCurdy SR, Lu S, Aubry A, Yu T, Wadosky KM, Zhang L, Wang T, Gregorieff A, Ahmad M, Dimaras H, Langille E, Cole SPC, Monnier PP, Lok BH, Tsao MS, Akeno N, Schramek D, Wikenheiser-Brokamp KA, Knudsen ES, Witkiewicz AK, Wrana JL, Goodrich DW, Bremner R. Cancer Cell. 2021 Jul 13. pii: S1535-6108(21)00338-X. doi: 10.1016/j.ccell.2021.06.016. PubMed 34270926.
Backbone
  Vector backbone: pLKO.1
  Backbone size w/o insert (bp): 8030
  Total vector size (bp): 9269
  Modifications to backbone: U6-shRNA sequence was removed and the original puromycin resistance gene was replaced with an IRES-GFP-T2A-puroR sequence.
  Vector type: Mammalian Expression, Lentiviral
  Selectable markers: Puromycin
Growth in bacteria
  Bacterial resistance: Ampicillin, 100 μg/mL
  Growth temperature: 37°C
  Growth strain: NEB Stable
  Growth instructions: Recommend TB over LB media.
  Copy number: High Copy
Gene/Insert
  Gene/Insert name: TAZ (alt name: WWTR1)
  Species: H. sapiens (human)
  Insert size (bp): 1239
  Entrez Gene: WWTR1 (a.k.a. TAZ)
  Promoter: PGK
  Tag / fusion protein: Myc tag (N terminal on insert)
  Cloning method: Restriction Enzyme; 5′ cloning site BamHI (not destroyed); 3′ cloning site EcoRI (not destroyed)
  Sequencing primers: 5′ CAATAGCGGCTGCTCAG
Resource information
  A portion of this plasmid was derived from a plasmid made by: Jeff Wrana
Terms and licenses: Academic/Nonprofit Terms; Industry Terms: Not Available to Industry
How to cite: PGKp-GFP-TAZ was a gift from Rod Bremner (Addgene plasmid # 174176 ; http://n2t.net/addgene:174176 ; RRID:Addgene_174176)
